>Addgene plasmid #25871 | pcDNA3.1 EYFP H148Q | addgene partial sequence | sequence record 31912 | 25871 with CMV-F
ACCCACTGCTTACTGGCTTATCGAAATTAATACGACTCACTATAGGGAGACCCAAGCTGGCTAGCGTTTA
AACTTAAGCTTGCATGCCTGCAGGTCGACTCTAGAGGATCCCCGGGTACCGGTCGCCACCATGGTGAGCA
AGGGCGAGGAGCTGTTCACCGGGGTGGTGCCCATCCTGGTCGAGCTGGACGGCGACGTAAACGGCCACAA
GTTCAGCGTGTCCGGCGAGGGCGAGGGCGATGCCACCTACGGCAAGCTGACCCTGAAGTTCATCTGCACC
ACCGGCAAGCTGCCCGTGCCCTGGCCCACCCTCGTGACCACCTTCGGCTACGGCCTGCAGTGCTTCGCCC
GCTACCCCGACCACATGAAGCAGCACGACTTCTTCAAGTCCGCCATGCCCGAAGGCTACGTCCAGGAGCG
CACCATCTTCTTCAAGGACGACGGCAACTACAAGACCCGCGCCGAGGTGAAGTTCGAGGGCGACACCCTG
GTGAACCGCATCGAGCTGAAGGGCATCGACTTCAAGGAGGACGGCAACATCCTGGGGCACAAGCTGGAGT
ACAACTACAACAGCCAGAACGTCTATATCATGGCCGACAAGCAGAAGAACGGCATCAAGGTGAACTTCAA
GATCCGCCACAACATCGAGGACGGCAGCGTGCAGCTCGCCGACCACTACCAGCAGAACACCCCCATCGGC
GACGGCCCCGTGCTGCTGCCCGACAACCACTACCTGAGCTACCAGTCCGCCCTGAGCAAAGACCCCAACG
AGAAGCGCGATCACATGGTCCTGCTGGAGTTCGTGACCGCCGCCGGGATCACTCTCGGCATGGACGAGCT
GTACAAGTAAAGCGGCCGCGACTCTAGAATTCTGCAGATATCCAGCACAGTGGCGGCCGCTCGAGTCTAG
AGGGCCCGTTTAAACCCCGCT
