[The description below was written by a language model from this plasmid's Addgene catalogue record.]
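Description:
pcDNA3.1 EYFP H148Q is a mammalian expression plasmid built on the commercial pcDNA3.1 backbone (about 5.4 kb without insert). It is maintained in E. coli as a high-copy plasmid under ampicillin selection. It also carries a neomycin resistance marker, so transfected mammalian cells can be selected with G418 to derive stable lines. The record gives no feature table. However, the listed sequencing primers (a CMV forward primer and a BGH reverse primer) fit the standard pcDNA3.1 layout, in which the insert lies between the CMV immediate-early promoter and the bovine growth hormone polyadenylation signal. This arrangement gives strong constitutive expression in most mammalian cell types.

The insert is roughly 700 bp and encodes enhanced yellow fluorescent protein, a derivative of Aequorea victoria GFP. It was taken from the pEYFP vector and cloned between HindIII and EcoRI sites, both of which remain intact. The protein carries a single substitution of histidine 148 to glutamine. No fusion partners, epitope tags or targeting signals are recorded, so the protein is presumably expressed as a free, untargeted fluorescent protein.

The associated publication concerns GFP-based halide indicators, and YFP H148Q is known as a halide-sensitive variant whose fluorescence is quenched when anions such as chloride and iodide bind. The construct is therefore suited to use as a genetically encoded sensor of intracellular halide concentration. An example is fluorescence assays of chloride channel or transporter activity in transfected cells. It can also serve as a parent template for engineering variants with altered halide affinity.
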