Addgene plasmid #25871: pcDNA3.1 EYFP H148Q
Depositing lab: Peter Haggie. Depositing organization: University of California, San Francisco (UCSF). Publication: Green fluorescent protein-based halide indicators with improved chloride and iodide affinities. Galietta LJ, Haggie PM, Verkman AS. FEBS Lett. 2001 Jun 22. 499(3):220-4. 10.1016/S0014-5793(01)02561-3 PubMed 11423120.
Backbone
  Vector backbone: pcDNA3.1
  Backbone manufacturer: Invitrogen
  Backbone size w/o insert (bp): 5400
  Vector type: Mammalian Expression
  Selectable markers: Neomycin (select with G418)
Growth in bacteria
  Bacterial resistance: Ampicillin, 100 μg/mL
  Growth temperature: 37°C
  Growth strain: DH5alpha
  Copy number: High Copy
Gene/Insert
  Gene/Insert name: EYFP H148Q
  Species: A. victoria
  Insert size (bp): 700
  Mutation: EYFP from pEYFP (Clontech) with Histidine 148 to glutamine (H148Q)
  Cloning method: Restriction Enzyme; 5′ cloning site HindIII (not destroyed); 3′ cloning site EcoRI (not destroyed)
  Sequencing primers: 5′ CMV-F; 3′ BGHrev
Terms and licenses: Academic/Nonprofit Terms; Industry Terms: Not Available to Industry
How to cite: pcDNA3.1 EYFP H148Q was a gift from Peter Haggie (Addgene plasmid # 25871 ; http://n2t.net/addgene:25871 ; RRID:Addgene_25871)
